Addgene plasmid #202000: pEF1a-PEmax-P2A-GFP
Purpose: Based on the pCMV-PEmax-P2A-GFP, we replaced the CMP promoter with the EF1a promoter for expression in iPSC.
Depositing lab: Daniel Geschwind. Depositing organization: University of California, Los Angeles (UCLA).
Backbone
  Vector backbone: pCMV-PEmax-P2A-GFP
  Total vector size (bp): 11128
  Vector type: Mammalian Expression, CRISPR, Synthetic Biology
Growth in bacteria
  Bacterial resistance: Ampicillin, 100 μg/mL
  Growth temperature: 37°C
  Growth strain: NEB Stable
  Copy number: High Copy
Gene/Insert
  Gene/Insert name: PEmax-P2A-GFP
  Species: Synthetic; SpCas9 is from Streptococcus pyogenes
  Insert size (bp): 7143
  GenBank ID: NA
  Promoter: EF1a
  Tag / fusion protein: GFP (C terminal on insert)
  Cloning method: Gateway Cloning
  Sequencing primers: 5′ cgatgtacgggccagatataggctccggtgcccgtcag; 3′ ctatagtgagtcgtattagctcacgacacctgaaatggaagaaaaaaactttgaacc
Terms and licenses: Academic/Nonprofit Terms; Industry Terms: Not Available to Industry
How to cite: pEF1a-PEmax-P2A-GFP was a gift from Daniel Geschwind (Addgene plasmid # 202000 ; http://n2t.net/addgene:202000 ; RRID:Addgene_202000)
