[The description below was written by a language model from this plasmid's Addgene catalogue record and pLannotate feature annotations shown in this document.]
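Description:
pEF1a-PEmax-P2A-GFP is an 11.1 kb mammalian expression plasmid for prime editing, derived from pCMV-PEmax-P2A-GFP by replacing the original CMV promoter with the human EF-1α promoter so that the editor is expressed in induced pluripotent stem cells. It is propagated in E. coli through a high-copy ColE1/pUC-type origin and selected with ampicillin via the β-lactamase gene and its native promoter. Remnants of a lac promoter/operator region, a lacI fragment, a pBR322 bom fragment and a short SV40 promoter fragment are backbone leftovers with no stated function. The record lists no mammalian selection marker.

The roughly 7.1 kb payload is a single open reading frame. On the circular map, the EF-1α promoter lies immediately upstream of a short T7 promoter, which is followed by the PEmax coding sequence. The feature table annotates this as a Streptococcus pyogenes Cas9 fragment, automatically labelled "dCas9" because of similarity. It also annotates a Moloney murine leukemia virus gag-pol fragment, which corresponds to the reverse transcriptase domain of the prime editor. In prime editing, a Cas9 nickase fused to a reverse transcriptase is directed by a pegRNA that both specifies the target and templates the desired edit. No guide RNA cassette is annotated here, so the pegRNA must be supplied separately. Downstream, a P2A self-cleaving peptide (named in the insert but not annotated) links the editor to EGFP, so the two are made from one transcript as separate proteins. Green fluorescence therefore marks transfected, editor-expressing cells for identification or sorting. A bovine growth hormone polyadenylation signal terminates the transcript.
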