Features (pLannotate 1.2.2; 15 found; start..end, strand, type, name):
      3..21      +  promoter       T7 promoter: promoter for bacteriophage T7 RNA polymerase
     92..4193    +  CDS            dCas9 (fragment): catalytically dead mutant of the Cas9 endonuclease from the Streptococcus pyogenes Type II CRISPR/Cas system RNA-guided DNA-binding protein that lacks endonuclease activity due to the D10A mutation in the RuvC catalytic domain and the N863A mutation in the HNH catalytic domain
   4295..6325    +  CDS            gag-pol (fragment): POL_MLVMS - Experimental evidence at protein level: Swiss-Prot protein existence level 1. [Integrase]: Catalyzes viral DNA integration into the host chromosome, by performing a series of DNA cutting and joining reactions. This enzyme activity takes place after virion entry into a cell and reverse transcription of the RNA genome in dsDNA. The first step in the integration process is 3' processing. This step requires a complex comprising the viral genome, matrix protein and integrase. This complex is called the pre-integration complex (PIC). The integrase protein removes 2 nucleotides from each
   6494..7210    +  CDS            EGFP: EGFP is a basic (constitutively fluorescent) green fluorescent protein published in 1996, derived from Aequorea victoria. It is reported to be a rapidly-maturing weak dimer with moderate acid sensitivity.
   7265..7489    +  polyA_signal   bGH poly(A) signal: bovine growth hormone polyadenylation signal
   7493..7514    +  promoter       SV40 promoter (fragment): SV40 enhancer and early promoter
   7582..7604    -  protein_bind   lac operator (fragment): The lac repressor binds to the lac operator to inhibit transcription in E. coli. This inhibition can be relieved by adding lactose or isopropyl-β-D-thiogalactopyranoside (IPTG). lac repressor encoded by lacI
   7608..7638    -  promoter       lac promoter: promoter for the E. coli lac operon
   7653..7674    -  protein_bind   CAP binding site: CAP binding activates transcription in the presence of cAMP. E. coli catabolite activator protein
   7687..7779    -  CDS            lacI (fragment): lac repressor; lacI; The lac repressor binds to the lac operator to inhibit transcription in E. coli. This inhibition can be relieved by adding lactose or isopropyl-β-D-thiogalactopyranoside (IPTG).
   7962..8550    -  rep_origin     ori: high-copy-number ColE1/pMB1/pBR322/pUC origin of replication
   8721..9581    -  CDS            AmpR: β-lactamase; bla; confers resistance to ampicillin, carbenicillin, and related antibiotics
   9582..9686    -  promoter       AmpR promoter: bla
   9757..9801    -  misc_feature   bom (fragment): basis of mobility region from pBR322
   9950..11128   +  promoter       EF-1α promoter: strong constitutive promoter for human elongation factor EF-1α
>Addgene plasmid #202000 | pEF1a-PEmax-P2A-GFP | addgene full sequence | sequence record 395506 | Addgene NGS Result
GCTAATACGACTCACTATAGGGAGAGCCGCCACCATGAAACGGACAGCCGACGGAAGCGAGTTCGAGTCA
CCAAAGAAGAAGCGGAAAGTCGACAAGAAGTACAGCATCGGCCTGGACATCGGCACCAACTCTGTGGGCT
GGGCCGTGATCACCGACGAGTACAAGGTGCCCAGCAAGAAATTCAAGGTGCTGGGCAACACCGACCGGCA
CAGCATCAAGAAGAACCTGATCGGAGCCCTGCTGTTCGACAGCGGCGAAACAGCCGAGGCCACCCGGCTG
AAGAGAACCGCCAGAAGAAGATACACCAGACGGAAGAACCGGATCTGCTATCTGCAAGAGATCTTCAGCA
ACGAGATGGCCAAGGTGGACGACAGCTTCTTCCACAGACTGGAAGAGTCCTTCCTGGTGGAAGAGGATAA
GAAGCACGAGCGGCACCCCATCTTCGGCAACATCGTGGACGAGGTGGCCTACCACGAGAAGTACCCCACC
ATCTACCACCTGAGAAAGAAACTGGTGGACAGCACCGACAAGGCCGACCTGCGGCTGATCTATCTGGCCC
TGGCCCACATGATCAAGTTCCGGGGCCACTTCCTGATCGAGGGCGACCTGAACCCCGACAACAGCGACGT
GGACAAGCTGTTCATCCAGCTGGTGCAGACCTACAACCAGCTGTTCGAGGAAAACCCCATCAACGCCAGC
GGCGTGGACGCCAAGGCCATCCTGTCTGCCAGACTGAGCAAGAGCAGAAAGCTGGAAAATCTGATCGCCC
AGCTGCCCGGCGAGAAGAAGAATGGCCTGTTCGGAAACCTGATTGCCCTGAGCCTGGGCCTGACCCCCAA
CTTCAAGAGCAACTTCGACCTGGCCGAGGATGCCAAACTGCAGCTGAGCAAGGACACCTACGACGACGAC
CTGGACAACCTGCTGGCCCAGATCGGCGACCAGTACGCCGACCTGTTTCTGGCCGCCAAGAACCTGTCCG
ACGCCATCCTGCTGAGCGACATCCTGAGAGTGAACACCGAGATCACCAAGGCCCCCCTGAGCGCCTCTAT
GATCAAGAGATACGACGAGCACCACCAGGACCTGACCCTGCTGAAAGCTCTCGTGCGGCAGCAGCTGCCT
GAGAAGTACAAAGAGATTTTCTTCGACCAGAGCAAGAACGGCTACGCCGGCTACATTGACGGCGGAGCCA
GCCAGGAAGAGTTCTACAAGTTCATCAAGCCCATCCTGGAAAAGATGGACGGCACCGAGGAACTGCTCGT
GAAGCTGAAGAGAGAGGACCTGCTGCGGAAGCAGCGGACCTTCGACAACGGCAGCATCCCCCACCAGATC
CACCTGGGAGAGCTGCACGCCATTCTGCGGCGGCAGGAAGATTTTTACCCATTCCTGAAGGACAACCGGG
AAAAGATCGAGAAGATCCTGACCTTCCGCATCCCCTACTACGTGGGCCCTCTGGCCAGGGGAAACAGCAG
ATTCGCCTGGATGACCAGAAAGAGCGAGGAAACCATCACCCCCTGGAACTTCGAGGAAGTGGTGGACAAG
GGCGCTTCCGCCCAGAGCTTCATCGAGCGGATGACCAACTTCGATAAGAACCTGCCCAACGAGAAGGTGC
TGCCCAAGCACAGCCTGCTGTACGAGTACTTCACCGTGTATAACGAGCTGACCAAAGTGAAATACGTGAC
CGAGGGAATGAGAAAGCCCGCCTTCCTGAGCGGCGAGCAGAAAAAGGCCATCGTGGACCTGCTGTTCAAG
ACCAACCGGAAAGTGACCGTGAAGCAGCTGAAAGAGGACTACTTCAAGAAAATCGAGTGCTTCGACTCCG
TGGAAATCTCCGGCGTGGAAGATCGGTTCAACGCCTCCCTGGGCACATACCACGATCTGCTGAAAATTAT
CAAGGACAAGGACTTCCTGGACAATGAGGAAAACGAGGACATTCTGGAAGATATCGTGCTGACCCTGACA
CTGTTTGAGGACAGAGAGATGATCGAGGAACGGCTGAAAACCTATGCCCACCTGTTCGACGACAAAGTGA
TGAAGCAGCTGAAGCGGCGGAGATACACCGGCTGGGGCAGGCTGAGCCGGAAGCTGATCAACGGCATCCG
GGACAAGCAGTCCGGCAAGACAATCCTGGATTTCCTGAAGTCCGACGGCTTCGCCAACAGAAACTTCATG
CAGCTGATCCACGACGACAGCCTGACCTTTAAAGAGGACATCCAGAAAGCCCAGGTGTCCGGCCAGGGCG
ATAGCCTGCACGAGCACATTGCCAATCTGGCCGGCAGCCCCGCCATTAAGAAGGGCATCCTGCAGACAGT
GAAGGTGGTGGACGAGCTCGTGAAAGTGATGGGCCGGCACAAGCCCGAGAACATCGTGATCGAAATGGCC
AGAGAGAACCAGACCACCCAGAAGGGACAGAAGAACAGCCGCGAGAGAATGAAGCGGATCGAAGAGGGCA
TCAAAGAGCTGGGCAGCCAGATCCTGAAAGAACACCCCGTGGAAAACACCCAGCTGCAGAACGAGAAGCT
GTACCTGTACTACCTGCAGAATGGGCGGGATATGTACGTGGACCAGGAACTGGACATCAACCGGCTGTCC
GACTACGATGTGGACGCTATCGTGCCTCAGAGCTTTCTGAAGGACGACTCCATCGACAACAAGGTGCTGA
CCAGAAGCGACAAGAACCGGGGCAAGAGCGACAACGTGCCCTCCGAAGAGGTCGTGAAGAAGATGAAGAA
CTACTGGCGGCAGCTGCTGAACGCCAAGCTGATTACCCAGAGAAAGTTCGACAATCTGACCAAGGCCGAG
AGAGGCGGCCTGAGCGAACTGGATAAGGCCGGCTTCATCAAGAGACAGCTGGTGGAAACCCGGCAGATCA
CAAAGCACGTGGCACAGATCCTGGACTCCCGGATGAACACTAAGTACGACGAGAATGACAAGCTGATCCG
GGAAGTGAAAGTGATCACCCTGAAGTCCAAGCTGGTGTCCGATTTCCGGAAGGATTTCCAGTTTTACAAA
GTGCGCGAGATCAACAACTACCACCACGCCCACGACGCCTACCTGAACGCCGTCGTGGGAACCGCCCTGA
TCAAAAAGTACCCTAAGCTGGAAAGCGAGTTCGTGTACGGCGACTACAAGGTGTACGACGTGCGGAAGAT
GATCGCCAAGAGCGAGCAGGAAATCGGCAAGGCTACCGCCAAGTACTTCTTCTACAGCAACATCATGAAC
TTTTTCAAGACCGAGATTACCCTGGCCAACGGCGAGATCCGGAAGCGGCCTCTGATCGAGACAAACGGCG
AAACCGGGGAGATCGTGTGGGATAAGGGCCGGGATTTTGCCACCGTGCGGAAAGTGCTGAGCATGCCCCA
AGTGAATATCGTGAAAAAGACCGAGGTGCAGACAGGCGGCTTCAGCAAAGAGTCTATCCTGCCCAAGAGG
AACAGCGATAAGCTGATCGCCAGAAAGAAGGACTGGGACCCTAAGAAGTACGGCGGCTTCGACAGCCCCA
CCGTGGCCTATTCTGTGCTGGTGGTGGCCAAAGTGGAAAAGGGCAAGTCCAAGAAACTGAAGAGTGTGAA
AGAGCTGCTGGGGATCACCATCATGGAAAGAAGCAGCTTCGAGAAGAATCCCATCGACTTTCTGGAAGCC
AAGGGCTACAAAGAAGTGAAAAAGGACCTGATCATCAAGCTGCCTAAGTACTCCCTGTTCGAGCTGGAAA
ACGGCCGGAAGAGAATGCTGGCCTCTGCCGGCGAACTGCAGAAGGGAAACGAACTGGCCCTGCCCTCCAA
ATATGTGAACTTCCTGTACCTGGCCAGCCACTATGAGAAGCTGAAGGGCTCCCCCGAGGATAATGAGCAG
AAACAGCTGTTTGTGGAACAGCACAAGCACTACCTGGACGAGATCATCGAGCAGATCAGCGAGTTCTCCA
AGAGAGTGATCCTGGCCGACGCTAATCTGGACAAAGTGCTGTCCGCCTACAACAAGCACCGGGATAAGCC
CATCAGAGAGCAGGCCGAGAATATCATCCACCTGTTTACCCTGACCAATCTGGGAGCCCCTGCCGCCTTC
AAGTACTTTGACACCACCATCGACCGGAAGAGGTACACCAGCACCAAAGAGGTGCTGGACGCCACCCTGA
TCCACCAGAGCATCACCGGCCTGTACGAGACACGGATCGACCTGTCTCAGCTGGGAGGTGACTCCGGCGG
AAGCTCTGGTGGCAGCAAGCGGACCGCCGACGGCTCTGAATTCGAGAGCCCTAAGAAGAAAAGAAAGGTG
AGCGGAGGCTCTAGCGGCGGAAGCACCCTGAACATTGAAGACGAGTATAGACTGCATGAAACAAGCAAGG
AACCCGACGTGTCCCTGGGCTCCACCTGGCTGTCCGACTTTCCCCAGGCCTGGGCCGAGACAGGAGGAAT
GGGCCTGGCCGTGCGGCAGGCACCCCTGATCATCCCTCTGAAGGCCACCTCTACACCCGTGAGCATCAAG
CAGTACCCTATGTCTCAGGAGGCCAGACTGGGCATCAAGCCTCACATCCAGAGGCTGCTGGACCAGGGCA
TCCTGGTGCCATGCCAGAGCCCCTGGAACACACCACTGCTGCCCGTGAAGAAGCCAGGCACCAATGACTA
TAGACCCGTGCAGGATCTGAGAGAGGTGAACAAGAGGGTGGAGGATATCCACCCCACCGTGCCCAACCCT
TACAATCTGCTGTCCGGCCTGCCCCCTTCTCACCAGTGGTATACAGTGCTGGACCTGAAGGATGCCTTCT
TTTGTCTGAGACTGCACCCTACCAGCCAGCCACTGTTCGCCTTTGAGTGGAGGGACCCTGAGATGGGCAT
CTCTGGCCAGCTGACCTGGACACGCCTGCCTCAGGGCTTCAAGAATAGCCCAACACTGTTTAACGAGGCC
CTGCACCGCGACCTGGCAGATTTCCGGATCCAGCACCCAGATCTGATCCTGCTGCAGTACGTGGACGATC
TGCTGCTGGCCGCCACCAGCGAGCTGGATTGCCAGCAGGGAACACGCGCCCTGCTGCAGACCCTGGGAAA
CCTGGGATATAGGGCATCCGCCAAGAAGGCCCAGATCTGTCAGAAGCAGGTGAAGTACCTGGGCTATCTG
CTGAAGGAGGGCCAGAGATGGCTGACAGAGGCCAGGAAGGAGACAGTGATGGGCCAGCCAACACCCAAGA
CCCCAAGACAGCTGAGGGAGTTCCTGGGCAAAGCAGGATTTTGCAGGCTGTTCATCCCAGGATTCGCAGA
GATGGCAGCACCTCTGTACCCACTGACCAAGCCGGGCACCCTGTTTAATTGGGGCCCTGACCAGCAGAAG
GCCTATCAGGAGATCAAGCAGGCCCTGCTGACAGCACCAGCCCTGGGCCTGCCAGACCTGACCAAGCCTT
TCGAGCTGTTTGTGGATGAGAAGCAGGGCTACGCCAAGGGCGTGCTGACCCAGAAGCTGGGACCATGGAG
ACGGCCCGTGGCCTATCTGTCCAAGAAGCTGGACCCAGTGGCAGCAGGATGGCCACCATGCCTGAGGATG
GTGGCAGCAATCGCCGTGCTGACAAAGGATGCCGGCAAGCTGACCATGGGACAGCCACTGGTCATCCTGG
CACCACACGCAGTGGAGGCCCTGGTGAAGCAGCCTCCAGATCGCTGGCTGTCTAACGCCCGGATGACACA
CTACCAGGCCCTGCTGCTGGACACCGATCGCGTGCAGTTTGGCCCTGTGGTGGCCCTGAATCCAGCCACC
CTGCTGCCTCTGCCAGAGGAGGGCCTGCAGCACAACTGTCTGGACATCCTGGCAGAGGCACACGGAACAA
GGCCAGACCTGACCGATCAGCCCCTGCCTGACGCCGATCACACATGGTATACCGATGGAAGCTCCCTGCT
GCAGGAGGGCCAGAGGAAGGCAGGAGCAGCAGTGACCACAGAGACAGAAGTGATCTGGGCCAAGGCCCTG
CCAGCAGGCACATCCGCCCAGCGGGCCGAGCTGATCGCCCTGACCCAGGCCCTGAAGATGGCCGAGGGCA
AGAAGCTGAACGTGTACACAGACTCCAGATATGCCTTCGCCACCGCACACATCCACGGAGAGATCTACAG
GCGCCGGGGCTGGCTGACCTCTGAGGGCAAGGAGATCAAGAACAAGGATGAGATCCTGGCCCTGCTGAAG
GCCCTGTTTCTGCCCAAGCGGCTGAGCATCATCCACTGTCCTGGACACCAGAAGGGACACTCCGCCGAGG
CAAGGGGCAATCGGATGGCCGACCAGGCCGCCAGAAAGGCTGCTATTACTGAAACTCCCGACACTTCCAC
TCTGCTGATTGAAAACTCCTCCCCTTCTGGCGGCTCAAAAAGAACCGCCGACGGCAGCGAATTCGAGTCT
CCCAAGAAGAAGAGGAAAGTCGGCTCTGGCCCTGCCGCTAAGAGAGTGAAGCTGGACGGATCCGGCGCAA
CAAACTTCTCTCTGCTGAAACAAGCCGGAGATGTCGAAGAGAATCCTGGACCGATGGTGAGCAAGGGCGA
GGAGCTGTTCACCGGGGTGGTGCCCATCCTGGTCGAGCTGGACGGCGACGTAAACGGCCACAAGTTCAGC
GTGTCCGGCGAGGGCGAGGGCGATGCCACCTACGGCAAGCTGACCCTGAAGTTCATCTGCACCACCGGCA
AGCTGCCCGTGCCCTGGCCCACCCTCGTGACCACCCTGACCTATGGAGTGCAGTGCTTCAGCCGCTACCC
CGACCACATGAAGCAGCACGACTTCTTCAAGTCCGCCATGCCCGAAGGCTACGTCCAGGAGCGCACCATC
TTCTTCAAGGACGACGGCAACTACAAGACCCGCGCCGAGGTGAAGTTCGAGGGCGACACCCTGGTGAACC
GCATCGAGCTGAAGGGCATCGACTTCAAGGAGGACGGCAACATCCTGGGGCACAAGCTGGAGTACAACTA
CAACAGCCACAACGTCTATATCATGGCCGACAAGCAGAAGAACGGCATCAAGGTGAACTTCAAGATCCGC
CACAACATCGAGGACGGCAGCGTGCAGCTCGCCGACCACTACCAGCAGAACACCCCCATCGGCGACGGCC
CCGTGCTGCTGCCCGACAACCACTACCTGAGCACCCAGTCCGCCCTGAGCAAAGACCCCAACGAGAAGCG
CGATCACATGGTCCTGCTGGAGTTCGTGACCGCCGCCGGGATCACTCTCGGCATGGACGAGCTGTACAAG
TAACCGGTCATCATCACCATCACCATTGAGTTTAAACCCGCTGATCAGCCTCGACTGTGCCTTCTAGTTG
CCAGCCATCTGTTGTTTGCCCCTCCCCCGTGCCTTCCTTGACCCTGGAAGGTGCCACTCCCACTGTCCTT
TCCTAATAAAATGAGAAAATTGCATCGCATTGTCTGAGTAGGTGTCATTCTATTCTGGGGGGTGGGGTGG
GGCAGGACAGCAAGGGGGAGGATTGGGAAGACAATAGCAGGCATGCTGGGGATGCGGTGGGCTCTATGGC
TTCTGAGGCGGAAAGAACCAGCTGGGGCTCGATACCGTCGACCTCTAGCTAGAGCTTGGCGTAATCATGG
TCATAGCTGTTTCCTGTGTGAAATTGTTATCCGCTCACAATTCCACACAACATACGAGCCGGAAGCATAA
AGTGTAAAGCCTAGGGTGCCTAATGAGTGAGCTAACTCACATTAATTGCGTTGCGCTCACTGCCCGCTTT
CCAGTCGGGAAACCTGTCGTGCCAGCTGCATTAATGAATCGGCCAACGCGCGGGGAGAGGCGGTTTGCGT
ATTGGGCGCTCTTCCGCTTCCTCGCTCACTGACTCGCTGCGCTCGGTCGTTCGGCTGCGGCGAGCGGTAT
CAGCTCACTCAAAGGCGGTAATACGGTTATCCACAGAATCAGGGGATAACGCAGGAAAGAACATGTGAGC
AAAAGGCCAGCAAAAGGCCAGGAACCGTAAAAAGGCCGCGTTGCTGGCGTTTTTCCATAGGCTCCGCCCC
CCTGACGAGCATCACAAAAATCGACGCTCAAGTCAGAGGTGGCGAAACCCGACAGGACTATAAAGATACC
AGGCGTTTCCCCCTGGAAGCTCCCTCGTGCGCTCTCCTGTTCCGACCCTGCCGCTTACCGGATACCTGTC
CGCCTTTCTCCCTTCGGGAAGCGTGGCGCTTTCTCATAGCTCACGCTGTAGGTATCTCAGTTCGGTGTAG
GTCGTTCGCTCCAAGCTGGGCTGTGTGCACGAACCCCCCGTTCAGCCCGACCGCTGCGCCTTATCCGGTA
ACTATCGTCTTGAGTCCAACCCGGTAAGACACGACTTATCGCCACTGGCAGCAGCCACTGGTAACAGGAT
TAGCAGAGCGAGGTATGTAGGCGGTGCTACAGAGTTCTTGAAGTGGTGGCCTAACTACGGCTACACTAGA
AGAACAGTATTTGGTATCTGCGCTCTGCTGAAGCCAGTTACCTTCGGAAAAAGAGTTGGTAGCTCTTGAT
CCGGCAAACAAACCACCGCTGGTAGCGGTGGTTTTTTTGTTTGCAAGCAGCAGATTACGCGCAGAAAAAA
AGGATCTCAAGAAGATCCTTTGATCTTTTCTACGGGGTCTGACACTCAGTGGAACGAAAACTCACGTTAA
GGGATTTTGGTCATGAGATTATCAAAAAGGATCTTCACCTAGATCCTTTTAAATTAAAAATGAAGTTTTA
AATCAATCTAAAGTATATATGAGTAAACTTGGTCTGACAGTTACCAATGCTTAATCAGTGAGGCACCTAT
CTCAGCGATCTGTCTATTTCGTTCATCCATAGTTGCCTGACTCCCCGTCGTGTAGATAACTACGATACGG
GAGGGCTTACCATCTGGCCCCAGTGCTGCAATGATACCGCGAGACCCACGCTCACCGGCTCCAGATTTAT
CAGCAATAAACCAGCCAGCCGGAAGGGCCGAGCGCAGAAGTGGTCCTGCAACTTTATCCGCCTCCATCCA
GTCTATTAATTGTTGCCGGGAAGCTAGAGTAAGTAGTTCGCCAGTTAATAGTTTGCGCAACGTTGTTGCC
ATTGCTACAGGCATCGTGGTGTCACGCTCGTCGTTTGGTATGGCTTCATTCAGCTCCGGTTCCCAACGAT
CAAGGCGAGTTACATGATCCCCCATGTTGTGCAAAAAAGCGGTTAGCTCCTTCGGTCCTCCGATCGTTGT
CAGAAGTAAGTTGGCCGCAGTGTTATCACTCATGGTTATGGCAGCACTGCATAATTCTCTTACTGTCATG
CCATCCGTAAGATGCTTTTCTGTGACTGGTGAGTACTCAACCAAGTCATTCTGAGAATAGTGTATGCGGC
GACCGAGTTGCTCTTGCCCGGCGTCAATACGGGATAATACCGCGCCACATAGCAGAACTTTAAAAGTGCT
CATCATTGGAAAACGTTCTTCGGGGCGAAAACTCTCAAGGATCTTACCGCTGTTGAGATCCAGTTCGATG
TAACCCACTCGTGCACCCAACTGATCTTCAGCATCTTTTACTTTCACCAGCGTTTCTGGGTGAGCAAAAA
CAGGAAGGCAAAATGCCGCAAAAAAGGGAATAAGGGCGACACGGAAATGTTGAATACTCATACTCTTCCT
TTTTCAATATTATTGAAGCATTTATCAGGGTTATTGTCTCATGAGCGGATACATATTTGAATGTATTTAG
AAAAATAAACAAATAGGGGTTCCGCGCACATTTCCCCGAAAAGTGCCACCTGACGTCGACGGATCGGGAG
ATCGATCTCCCGATCCCCTAGGGTCGACTCTCAGTACAATCTGCTCTGATGCCGCATAGTTAAGCCAGTA
TCTGCTCCCTGCTTGTGTGTTGGAGGTCGCTGAGTAGTGCGCGAGCAAAATTTAAGCTACAACAAGGCAA
GGCTTGACCGACAATTGCATGAAGAATCTGCTTAGGGTTAGGCGTTTTGCGCTGCTTCGCGATGTACGGG
CCAGATATAGGCTCCGGTGCCCGTCAGTGGGCAGAGCGCACATCGCCCACAGTCCCCGAGAAGTTGGGGG
GAGGGGTCGGCAATTGAACCGGTGCCTAGAGAAGGTGGCGCGGGGTAAACTGGGAAAGTGATGTCGTGTA
CTGGCTCCGCCTTTTTCCCGAGGGTGGGGGAGAACCGTATATAAGTGCAGTAGTCGCCGTGAACGTTCTT
TTTCGCAACGGGTTTGCCGCCAGAACACAGGTAAGTGCCGTGTGTGGTTCCCGCGGGCCTGGCCTCTTTA
CGGGTTATGGCCCTTGCGTGCCTTGAATTACTTCCACCTGGCTGCAGTACGTGATTCTTGATCCCGAGCT
TCGGGTTGGAAGTGGGTGGGAGAGTTCGAGGCCTTGCGCTTAAGGAGCCCCTTCGCCTCGTGCTTGAGTT
GAGGCCTGGCCTGGGCGCTGGGGCCGCCGCGTGCGAATCTGGTGGCACCTTCGCGCCTGTCTCGCTGCTT
TCGATAAGTCTCTAGCCATTTAAAATTTTTGATGACCTGCTGCGACGCTTTTTTTCTGGCAAGATAGTCT
TGTAAATGCGGGCCAAGATCTGCACACTGGTATTTCGGTTTTTGGGGCCGCGGGCGGCGACGGGGCCCGT
GCGTCCCAGCGCACATGTTCGGCGAGGCGGGGCCTGCGAGCGCGGCCACCGAGAATCGGACGGGGGTAGT
CTCAAGCTGGCCGGCCTGCTCTGGTGCCTGGCCTCGCGCCGCCGTGTATCGCCCCGCCCTGGGCGGCAAG
GCTGGCCCGGTCGGCACCAGTTGCGTGAGCGGAAAGATGGCCGCTTCCCGGCCCTGCTGCAGGGAGCTCA
AAATGGAGGACGCGGCGCTCGGGAGAGCGGGCGGGTGAGTCACCCACACAAAGGAAAAGGGCCTTTCCGT
CCTCAGCCGTCGCTTCATGTGACTCCACGGAGTACCGGGCGCCGTCCAGGCACCTCGATTAGTTCTCGAG
CTTTTGGAGTACGTCGTCTTTAGGTTGGGGGGAGGGGTTTTATGCGATGGAGTTTCCCCACACTGAGTGG
GTGGAGACTGAAGTTAGGCCAGCTTGGCACTTGATGTAATTCTCCTTGGAATTTGCCCTTTTTGAGTTTG
GATCTTGGTTCATTCTCAAGCCTCAGACAGTGGTTCAAAGTTTTTTTCTTCCATTTCAGGTGTCGTGA
